>Addgene plasmid #178222 | pLKO_AU1.HSV.NWS_mCherry-NLS | addgene full sequence | sequence record 352771 | Addgene NGS Result
TGTGAGCGGATAACAATTTCACACAGGAAACAGCTATGACCATGATTACGCCAAGCGCGCAATTAACCCT
CACTAAAGGGAACAAAAGCTGGAGCTGCAAGCTTAATGTAGTCTTATGCAATACTCTTGTAGTCTTGCAA
CATGGTAACGATGAGTTAGCAACATGCCTTACAAGGAGAGAAAAAGCACCGTGCATGGCGATTGGTGGAA
GTAAGGTGGTACGATCGTGCCTTATTAGGAAGGCAACAGACGGGTCTGACATGGATTGGACGAACCACTG
AATTGCCGCATTGCAGAGATATTGTATTTAAGTGCCTAGCTCGATACATAAACGGGTCTCTCTGGTTAGA
CCAGATCTGAGCCTGGGAGCTCTCTGGCTAACTAGGGAACCCACTGCTTAAGCCTCAATAAAGCTTGCCT
TGAGTGCTTCAAGTAGTGTGTGCCCGTCTGTTGTGTGACTCTGGTAACTAGAGATCCCTCAGACCCTTTT
AGTCAGTGTGGAAAATCTCTAGCAGTGGCGCCCGAACAGGGACTTGAAAGCGAAAGGGAAACCAGAGGAG
CTCTCTCGACGCAGGACTCGGCTTGCTGAAGCGCGCACGGCAAGAGGCGAGGGGCGGCGACTGGTGAGTA
CGCCAAAAATTTTGACTAGCGGAGGCTAGAAGGAGAGAGATGGGTGCGAGAGCGTCAGTATTAAGCGGGG
GAGAATTAGATCGCGATGGGAAAAAATTCGGTTAAGGCCAGGGGGAAAGAAAAAATATAAATTAAAACAT
ATAGTATGGGCAAGCAGGGAGCTAGAACGATTCGCAGTTAATCCTGGCCTGTTAGAAACATCAGAAGGCT
GTAGACAAATACTGGGACAGCTACAACCATCCCTTCAGACAGGATCAGAAGAACTTAGATCATTATATAA
TACAGTAGCAACCCTCTATTGTGTGCATCAAAGGATAGAGATAAAAGACACCAAGGAAGCTTTAGACAAG
ATAGAGGAAGAGCAAAACAAAAGTAAGACCACCGCACAGCAAGCGGCCGCTGATCTTCAGACCTGGAGGA
GGAGATATGAGGGACAATTGGAGAAGTGAATTATATAAATATAAAGTAGTAAAAATTGAACCATTAGGAG
TAGCACCCACCAAGGCAAAGAGAAGAGTGGTGCAGAGAGAAAAAAGAGCAGTGGGAATAGGAGCTTTGTT
CCTTGGGTTCTTGGGAGCAGCAGGAAGCACTATGGGCGCAGCGTCAATGACGCTGACGGTACAGGCCAGA
CAATTATTGTCTGGTATAGTGCAGCAGCAGAACAATTTGCTGAGGGCTATTGAGGCGCAACAGCATCTGT
TGCAACTCACAGTCTGGGGCATCAAGCAGCTCCAGGCAAGAATCCTGGCTGTGGAAAGATACCTAAAGGA
TCAACAGCTCCTGGGGATTTGGGGTTGCTCTGGAAAACTCATTTGCACCACTGCTGTGCCTTGGAATGCT
AGTTGGAGTAATAAATCTCTGGAACAGATTTGGAATCACACGACCTGGATGGAGTGGGACAGAGAAATTA
ACAATTACACAAGCTTAATACACTCCTTAATTGAAGAATCGCAAAACCAGCAAGAAAAGAATGAACAAGA
ATTATTGGAATTAGATAAATGGGCAAGTTTGTGGAATTGGTTTAACATAACAAATTGGCTGTGGTATATA
AAATTATTCATAATGATAGTAGGAGGCTTGGTAGGTTTAAGAATAGTTTTTGCTGTACTTTCTATAGTGA
ATAGAGTTAGGCAGGGATATTCACCATTATCGTTTCAGACCCACCTCCCAACCCCGAGGGGACCCGACAG
GCCCGAAGGAATAGAAGAAGAAGGTGGAGAGAGAGACAGAGACAGATCCATTCGATTAGTGAACGGATCT
CGACGGTATCGATCACGAGACTAGTATCGAGCGGCCGCCCCCTTCACCGAGGGCCTATTTCCCATGATTC
CTTCATATTTGCATATACGATACAAGGCTGTTAGAGAGATAATTGGAATTAATTTGACTGTAAACACAAA
GATATTAGTACAAAATACGTGACGTAGAAAGTAATAATTTCTTGGGTAGTTTGCAGTTTTAAAATTATGT
TTTAAAATGGACTATCATATGCTTACCGTAACTTGAAAGTATTTCGATTTCTTGGCTTTATATATCTTGT
GGAAAGGACGAAACACCGGGTCTTCGAGAAGACCTGTTTTAGAGCTAGAAATAGCAAGTTAAAATAAGGC
TAGTCCGTTATCAACTTGAAAAAGTGGCACCGAGTCGGTGCTTTTTTTAATTCTCGACCTCGAGACAAAT
GGCAGTATTCATCCACAATTTTAAAAGAAAAGGGGGGATTGGGGGGTACAGTGCAGGGGAAAGAATAGTA
GACATAATAGCAACAGACATACAAACTAAAGAATTACAAAAACAAATTACAAAAATTCAAAATTTTCGGG
TTTATTACAGGGACAGCAGAGATCCACTTTGGCCGCGGCTCGAGGCGATAAGCTTTGCAAAGATGGATAA
AGTTTTAAACAGAGAGGAATCTTTGCAGCTAATGGACCTTCTAGGTCTTGAAAGGAGTGGGAATTGGCTC
CGGTGCCCGTCAGTGGGCAGAGCGCACATCGCCCACAGTCCCCGAGAAGTTGGGGGGAGGGGTCGGCAAT
TGAACCGGTGCCTAGAGAAGGTGGCGCGGGGTAAACTGGGAAAGTGATGTCGTGTACTGGCTCCGCCTTT
TTCCCGAGGGTGGGGGAGAACCGTATATAAGTGCAGTAGTCGCCGTGAACGTTCTTTTTCGCAACGGGTT
TGCCGCCAGAACACAGGTAAGTGCCGTGTGTGGTTCCCGCGGGCCTGGCCTCTTTACGGGTTATGGCCCT
TGCGTGCCTTGAATTACTTCCACCTGGCTGCAGTACGTGATTCTTGATCCCGAGCTTCGGGTTGGAAGTG
GGTGGGAGAGTTCGAGGCCTTGCGCTTAAGGAGCCCCTTCGCCTCGTGCTTGAGTTGAGGCCTGGCCTGG
GCGCTGGGGCCGCCGCGTGCGAATCTGGTGGCACCTTCGCGCCTGTCTCGCTGCTTTCGATAAGTCTCTA
GCCATTTAAAATTTTTGATGACCTGCTGCGACGCTTTTTTTCTGGCAAGATAGTCTTGTAAATGCGGGCC
AAGATCTGCACACTGGTATTTCGGTTTTTGGGGCCGCGGGCGGCGACGGGGCCCGTGCGTCCCAGCGCAC
ATGTTCGGCGAGGCGGGGCCTGCGAGCGCGGCCACCGAGAATCGGACGGGGGTAGTCTCAAGCTGGCCGG
CCTGCTCTGGTGCCTGGCCTCGCGCCGCCGTGTATCGCCCCGCCCTGGGCGGCAAGGCTGGCCCGGTCGG
CACCAGTTGCGTGAGCGGAAAGATGGCCGCTTCCCGGCCCTGCTGCAGGGAGCTCAAAATGGAGGACGCG
GCGCTCGGGAGAGCGGGCGGGTGAGTCACCCACACAAAGGAAAAGGGCCTTTCCGTCCTCAGCCGTCGCT
TCATGTGACTCCACGGAGTACCGGGCGCCGTCCAGGCACCTCGATTAGTTCTCGAGCTTTTGGAGTACGT
CGTCTTTAGGTTGGGGGGAGGGGTTTTATGCGATGGAGTTTCCCCACACTGAGTGGGTGGAGACTGAAGT
TAGGCCAGCTTGGCACTTGATGTAATTCTCCTTGGAATTTGCCCTTTTTGAGTTTGGATCTTGGTTCATT
CTCAAGCCTCAGACAGTGGTTCAAAGTTTTTTTCTTCCATTTCAGGTGTCGTGAGGAATTCTGCAGTCGA
TCGACGGTACCGCGGGCCCGGGATCCACGGTCGCCACCATGGGCGACACCTATCGGTACATTGGAGGAGG
CGGGGGAGGGCAGCCCGAGCTGGCCCCCGAGGACCCCGAGGACGGAGGAGGCGGGGGAGGGAACTGGTCC
CACCCCCAATTCGAGAAAGGCATGCTGATGGTGAGCAAGGGCGAGGAGGATAACATGGCCATCATCAAGG
AGTTCATGCGCTTCAAGGTGCACATGGAGGGCTCCGTGAACGGCCACGAGTTCGAGATCGAGGGCGAGGG
CGAGGGCCGCCCCTACGAGGGCACCCAGACCGCCAAGCTGAAGGTGACCAAGGGTGGCCCCCTGCCCTTC
GCCTGGGACATCCTGTCCCCTCAGTTCATGTACGGCTCCAAGGCCTACGTGAAGCACCCCGCCGACATCC
CCGACTACTTGAAGCTGTCCTTCCCCGAGGGCTTCAAGTGGGAGCGCGTGATGAACTTCGAGGACGGCGG
CGTGGTGACCGTGACCCAGGACTCCTCCCTGCAGGACGGCGAGTTCATCTACAAGGTGAAGCTGCGCGGC
ACCAACTTCCCCTCCGACGGCCCCGTAATGCAGAAGAAGACCATGGGCTGGGAGGCCTCCTCCGAGCGGA
TGTACCCCGAGGACGGCGCCCTGAAGGGCGAGATCAAGCAGAGGCTGAAGCTGAAGGACGGCGGCCACTA
CGACGCTGAGGTCAAGACCACCTACAAGGCCAAGAAGCCCGTGCAGCTGCCCGGCGCCTACAACGTCAAC
ATCAAGTTGGACATCACCTCCCACAACGAGGACTACACCATCGTGGAACAGTACGAACGCGCCGAGGGCC
GCCACTCCACCGGCGGCATGGACGAGCTGTACAAGAAACGGCCAGCCGAGGATATGGAGGAAGAACAAGC
CTTTAAACGATCTCGATAAAGCGGCCGCGTCGACAATCAACCTCTGGATTACAAAATTTGTGAAAGATTG
ACTGGTATTCTTAACTATGTTGCTCCTTTTACGCTATGTGGATACGCTGCTTTAATGCCTTTGTATCATG
CTATTGCTTCCCGTATGGCTTTCATTTTCTCCTCCTTGTATAAATCCTGGTTGCTGTCTCTTTATGAGGA
GTTGTGGCCCGTTGTCAGGCAACGTGGCGTGGTGTGCACTGTGTTTGCTGACGCAACCCCCACTGGTTGG
GGCATTGCCACCACCTGTCAGCTCCTTTCCGGGACTTTCGCTTTCCCCCTCCCTATTGCCACGGCGGAAC
TCATCGCCGCCTGCCTTGCCCGCTGCTGGACAGGGGCTCGGCTGTTGGGCACTGACAATTCCGTGGTGTT
GTCGGGGAAGCTGACGTCCTTTCCATGGCTGCTCGCCTGTGTTGCCACCTGGATTCTGCGCGGGACGTCC
TTCTGCTACGTCCCTTCGGCCCTCAATCCAGCGGACCTTCCTTCCCGCGGCCTGCTGCCGGCTCTGCGGC
CTCTTCCGCATCTTCGCCTTCGCCCTCAGACGAGTCGGATCTCCCTTTGGGCCGCCTCCCCGCCTGGGTA
CCTTTAAGACCAATGACTTACAAGGCAGCTGTAGATCTTAGCCACTTTTTAAAAGAAAAGGGGGGACTGG
AAGGGCTAATTCACTCCCAACGAAGATAAGATCTGCTTTTTGCTTGTACTGGGTCTCTCTGGTTAGACCA
GATCTGAGCCTGGGAGCTCTCTGGCTAACTAGGGAACCCACTGCTTAAGCCTCAATAAAGCTTGCCTTGA
GTGCTTCAAGTAGTGTGTGCCCGTCTGTTGTGTGACTCTGGTAACTAGAGATCCCTCAGACCCTTTTAGT
CAGTGTGGAAAATCTCTAGCAGTAGTAGTTCATGTCATCTTATTATTCAGTATTTATAACTTGCAAAGAA
ATGAATATCAGAGAGTGAGAGGAACTTGTTTATTGCAGCTTATAATGGTTACAAATAAAGCAATAGCATC
ACAAATTTCACAAATAAAGCATTTTTTTCACTGCATTCTAGTTGTGGTTTGTCCAAACTCATCAATGTAT
CTTATCATGTCTGGCTCTAGCTATCCCGCCCCTAACTCCGCCCATCCCGCCCCTAACTCCGCCCAGTTCC
GCCCATTCTCCGCCCCATGGCTGACTAATTTTTTTTATTTATGCAGAGGCCGAGGCCGCCTCGGCCTCTG
AGCTATTCCAGAAGTAGTGAGGAGGCTTTTTTGGAGGCCTAGGGACGTACCCAATTCGCCCTATAGTGAG
TCGTATTACGCGCGCTCACTGGCCGTCGTTTTACAACGTCGTGACTGGGAAAACCCTGGCGTTACCCAAC
TTAATCGCCTTGCAGCACATCCCCCTTTCGCCAGCTGGCGTAATAGCGAAGAGGCCCGCACCGATCGCCC
TTCCCAACAGTTGCGCAGCCTGAATGGCGAATGGG
[124 nt withheld, positions 6196-6319]
C
[91 nt withheld, positions 6321-6411]
A
[49 nt withheld, positions 6413-6461]
CCTTTGACGTTGGAGTCCACGTTCTTT
[37 nt withheld, positions 6489-6525]
ACCCTATCTCGGTCTATTCTTTTGATTTATAAGGGATTTTGCCGATTTCGGCCTATTGGTTAAAAAATGA
GCTGATTTAACAAAAATTTAACGCGAATTTTAACAAAATATTAACGCTTACAATTTAGGTGGCACTTTTC
GGGGAAATGTGCGCGGAACCCCTATTTGTTTATTTTTCTAAATACATTCAAATATGTATCCGCTCATGAG
ACAATAACCCTGATAAATGCTTCAATAATATTGAAAAAGGAAGAGTATGAGTATTCAACATTTCCGTGTC
GCCCTTATTCCCTTTTTTGCGGCATTTTGCCTTCCTGTTTTTGCTCACCCAGAAACGCTGGTGAAAGTAA
AAGATGCTGAAGATCAGTTGGGTGCACGAGTGGGTTACATCGAACTGGATCTCAACAGCGGTAAGATCCT
TGAGAGTTTTCGCCCCGAAGAACGTTTTCCAATGATGAGCACTTTTAAAGTTCTGCTATGTGGCGCGGTA
TTATCCCGTATTGACGCCGGGCAAGAGCAACTCGGTCGCCGCATACACTATTCTCAGAATGACTTGGTTG
AGTACTCACCAGTCACAGAAAAGCATCTTACGGATGGCATGACAGTAAGAGAATTATGCAGTGCTGCCAT
AACCATGAGTGATAACACTGCGGCCAACTTACTTCTGACAACGATCGGAGGACCGAAGGAGCTAACCGCT
TTTTTGCACAACATGGGGGATCATGTAACTCGCCTTGATCGTTGGGAACCGGAGCTGAATGAAGCCATAC
CAAACGACGAGCGTGACACCACGATGCCTGTAGCAATGGCAACAACGTTGCGCAAACTATTAACTGGCGA
ACTACTTACTCTAGCTTCCCGGCAACAATTAATAGACTGGATGGAGGCGGATAAAGTTGCAGGACCACTT
CTGCGCTCGGCCCTTCCGGCTGGCTGGTTTATTGCTGATAAATCTGGAGCCGGTGAGCGTGGGTCTCGCG
GTATCATTGCAGCACTGGGGCCAGATGGTAAGCCCTCCCGTATCGTAGTTATCTACACGACGGGGAGTCA
GGCAACTATGGATGAACGAAATAGACAGATCGCTGAGATAGGTGCCTCACTGATTAAGCATTGGTAACTG
TCAGACCAAGTTTACTCATATATACTTTAGATTGATTTAAAACTTCATTTTTAATTTAAAAGGATCTAGG
TGAAGATCCTTTTTGATAATCTCATGACCAAAATCCCTTAACGTGAGTTTTCGTTCCACTGAGCGTCAGA
CCCCGTAGAAAAGATCAAAGGATCTTCTTGAGATCCTTTTTTTCTGCGCGTAATCTGCTGCTTGCAAACA
AAAAAACCACCGCTACCAGCGGTGGTTTGTTTGCCGGATCAAGAGCTACCAACTCTTTTTCCGAAGGTAA
CTGGCTTCAGCAGAGCGCAGATACCAAATACTGTTCTTCTAGTGTAGCCGTAGTTAGGCCACCACTTCAA
GAACTCTGTAGCACCGCCTACATACCTCGCTCTGCTAATCCTGTTACCAGTGGCTGCTGCCAGTGGCGAT
AAGTCGTGTCTTACCGGGTTGGACTCAAGACGATAGTTACCGGATAAGGCGCAGCGGTCGGGCTGAACGG
GGGGTTCGTGCACACAGCCCAGCTTGGAGCGAACGACCTACACCGAACTGAGATACCTACAGCGTGAGCT
ATGAGAAAGCGCCACGCTTCCCGAAGGGAGAAAGGCGGACAGGTATCCGGTAAGCGGCAGGGTCGGAACA
GGAGAGCGCACGAGGGAGCTTCCAGGGGGAAACGCCTGGTATCTTTATAGTCCTGTCGGGTTTCGCCACC
TCTGACTTGAGCGTCGATTTTTGTGATGCTCGTCAGGGGGGCGGAGCCTATGGAAAAACGCCAGCAACGC
GGCCTTTTTACGGTTCCTGGCCTTTTGCTGGCCTTTTGCTCACATGTTCTTTCCTGCGTTATCCCCTGAT
TCTGTGGATAACCGTATTACCGCCTTTGAGTGAGCTGATACCGCTCGCCGCAGCCGAACGACCGAGCGCA
GCGAGTCAGTGAGCGAGGAAGCGGAAGAGCGCCCAATACGCAAACCGCCTCTCCCCGCGCGTTGGCCGAT
TCATTAATGCAGCTGGCACGACAGGTTTCCCGACTGGAAAGCGGGCAGTGAGCGCAACGCAATTAATGTG
AGTTAGCTCACTCATTAGGCACCCCAGGCTTTACACTTTATGCTTCCGGCTCGTATGTTGTGTGGAAT
Features (pLannotate 1.2.2; 29 found; start..end, strand, type, name):
     61..79      +  promoter       T3 promoter: promoter for bacteriophage T3 RNA polymerase
    107..333     +  promoter       RSV promoter: Rous sarcoma virus enhancer/promoter
    334..514     +  LTR            5' LTR (truncated): truncated 5' long terminal repeat (LTR) from HIV-1
    561..686     +  misc_feature   HIV-1 Ψ: packaging signal of human immunodeficiency virus type 1
    670..1033    +  CDS            HIV-1 gag (fragment): gag protein from human immunodeficiency virus 1; gag
   1179..1412    +  misc_feature   RRE: The Rev response element (RRE) of HIV-1 allows for Rev-dependent mRNA export from the nucleus to the cytoplasm.
   1789..1889    +  CDS            Rev (fragment): human immunodeficiency virus 1 (HIV-1) Rev protein; rev; enhances nuclear export of unspliced and incompletely spliced viral mRNAs
   1939..2179    +  promoter       U6 promoter: RNA polymerase III promoter for human U6 snRNA
   2206..2281    +  misc_RNA       gRNA scaffold: guide RNA scaffold for the Streptococcus pyogenes CRISPR/Cas9 system
   2329..2446    +  misc_feature   cPPT/CTS: central polypurine tract and central termination sequence of HIV-1
   2513..2579    +  CDS            small t antigen (fragment): SV40 (simian virus 40) small t antigen
   2586..3764    +  promoter       EF-1α promoter: strong constitutive promoter for human elongation factor EF-1α
   3781..3806    +  misc_feature   MCS (fragment): multiple cloning site
   3948..4655    +  CDS            mCherry: mCherry is a basic (constitutively fluorescent) red fluorescent protein published in 2004, derived from Discosoma sp.. It is reported to be a very rapidly-maturing monomer with low acid sensitivity.
   4725..5313    +  misc_feature   WPRE: woodchuck hepatitis virus posttranscriptional regulatory element
   5318..5455    +  CDS            nef (fragment): NEF_HV1LA - Experimental evidence at protein level: Swiss-Prot protein existence level 1. Extracellular Nef protein targets CD4(+) T-lymphocytes for apoptosis by interacting with CXCR4 surface receptors. From Human immunodeficiency virus type 1 group M subtype B (isolate Lai) (HIV-1).
   5441..5621    +  LTR            5' LTR (truncated): truncated 5' long terminal repeat (LTR) from HIV-1
   5693..5814    +  polyA_signal   SV40 poly(A) signal: SV40 polyadenylation signal
   5854..5989    +  rep_origin     SV40 ori: SV40 origin of replication
   6010..6028    -  promoter       T7 promoter: promoter for bacteriophage T7 RNA polymerase
   6036..6191    +  CDS            lacZα (fragment): LacZα fragment of β-galactosidase; lacZ fragment
   6196..6624    +  rep_origin     f1 ori (sequence partly withheld): f1 bacteriophage origin of replication; arrow indicates direction of (+) strand synthesis
   6677..6781    +  promoter       AmpR promoter: bla
   6782..7642    +  CDS            AmpR: β-lactamase; bla; confers resistance to ampicillin, carbenicillin, and related antibiotics
   7813..8401    +  rep_origin     ori: high-copy-number ColE1/pMB1/pBR322/pUC origin of replication
   8584..8676    +  CDS            lacI (fragment): lac repressor; lacI; The lac repressor binds to the lac operator to inhibit transcription in E. coli. This inhibition can be relieved by adding lactose or isopropyl-β-D-thiogalactopyranoside (IPTG).
   8689..8710    +  protein_bind   CAP binding site: CAP binding activates transcription in the presence of cAMP. E. coli catabolite activator protein
   8725..8755    +  promoter       lac promoter: promoter for the E. coli lac operon
   8763..16      +  protein_bind   lac operator (across the origin): The lac repressor binds to the lac operator to inhibit transcription in E. coli. This inhibition can be relieved by adding lactose or isopropyl-β-D-thiogalactopyranoside (IPTG). lac repressor encoded by lacI
