[The description below was written by a language model from this plasmid's Addgene catalogue record and pLannotate feature annotations shown in this document.]
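Description:
pLKO_AU1.HSV.NWS_mCherry-NLS is a lentiviral transfer vector on a pLKO backbone, sequenced at 8,763 nt, that pairs an sgRNA expression cassette with a nuclear protein barcode for tracking vectors and transduced cells. It is propagated in E. coli through a high-copy ColE1/pUC-type origin with ampicillin selection (AmpR/β-lactamase); an f1 origin, an SV40 origin and poly(A) signal, and lac-region remnants are also annotated in the backbone. The viral portion has a third-generation-style layout. An RSV promoter drives a truncated HIV-1 5' LTR, followed by the Ψ packaging signal with a gag fragment, the RRE for Rev-dependent export of the genomic RNA, the cPPT/CTS, a WPRE to enhance transcript expression, and a truncated 3' LTR. No mammalian drug-resistance marker is annotated, so transduced cells would be identified through the reporter.

Two expression units lie between the LTRs. A human U6 Pol III promoter sits upstream of the S. pyogenes Cas9 guide RNA scaffold, forming a cassette into which an sgRNA spacer can be cloned. Downstream, the EF-1α promoter drives mCherry, which according to the catalogue entry carries the epitope combination AU1, HSV and NWS at its N terminus and a nuclear localization signal at its C terminus. These tags and the NLS are not individually called in the feature table, although unannotated sequence flanks the mCherry coding region. The epitope combination acts as an antibody-detectable barcode concentrated in the nucleus. Linking a given barcode to a given guide allows CRISPR perturbations to be read out in situ by imaging, which enables spatially resolved CRISPR screens in tissue. Cas9 is not encoded and must be supplied separately.
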