Addgene plasmid #178222: pLKO_AU1.HSV.NWS_mCherry-NLS
Purpose: Nuclear Protein Barcode (nPC) for vector/cell tracking. Contains U6 trRNA cassette for sgRNA cloning. Enables spatial detection of CRISPR screens.
Depositing lab: Brian Brown. Depositing organization: Icahn School of Medicine at Mount Sinai. Publication: Spatial CRISPR genomics identifies regulators of the tumor microenvironment. Dhainaut M, Rose SA, Akturk G, Wroblewska A, Nielsen SR, Park ES, Buckup M, Roudko V, Pia L, Sweeney R, Le Berichel J, Wilk CM, Bektesevic A, Lee BH, Bhardwaj N, Rahman AH, Baccarini A, Gnjatic S, Pe'er D, Merad M, Brown BD. Cell. 2022 Mar 10. pii: S0092-8674(22)00195-7. doi: 10.1016/j.cell.2022.02.015. PubMed 35290801.
Backbone
  Vector backbone: pLKO
  Backbone size w/o insert (bp): 9000
  Vector type: Lentiviral
Growth in bacteria
  Bacterial resistance: Ampicillin, 100 μg/mL
  Growth temperature: 37°C
  Growth strain: NEB Stable
  Copy number: High Copy
Gene/Insert
  Gene/Insert name: nPC Tagged mCherry-NLS
  Species: H. sapiens (human)
  Insert size (bp): 1000
  Promoter: eF1a
  Tag / fusion protein: AU1.HSV.NWS (N terminal on insert); Nuclear Localization Signal (C terminal on insert)
  Cloning method: Restriction Enzyme; 5′ cloning site unknown (unknown if destroyed)
  Sequencing primers: 5′ cctttttgagtttggatcttggttcat
Terms and licenses: Academic/Nonprofit Terms; Industry Terms: Not Available to Industry
Depositor comments: Please visit https://www.biorxiv.org/content/10.1101/2021.07.13.451021v1 for bioRxiv preprint.
How to cite: pLKO_AU1.HSV.NWS_mCherry-NLS was a gift from Brian Brown (Addgene plasmid # 178222 ; http://n2t.net/addgene:178222 ; RRID:Addgene_178222)
